Addgene plasmid #165910: pBlastR-5xUAS-sfGFP-MiniWhite
Purpose: Blasticidin resistant 5xUAS sfGFP Mini-White CDS response vector. Contains an Alpha level GB2.0 entry point for addition of custom assemblies utilizing blue-white bacterial colony screening
Depositing lab: Koen Venken. Depositing organization: Baylor College of Medicine. Publication: Multiplexed drug-based selection and counterselection genetic manipulations in Drosophila. Matinyan N, Karkhanis MS, Gonzalez Y, Jain A, Saltzman A, Malovannaya A, Sarrion-Perdigones A, Dierick HA, Venken KJT. Cell Rep. 2021 Sep 14;36(11):109700. doi: 10.1016/j.celrep.2021.109700. PubMed 34525356.
Backbone
  Vector backbone: pColE1_AlphaOmega
  Backbone size w/o insert (bp): 2967
  Vector type: Synthetic Biology
Growth in bacteria
  Bacterial resistance: Spectinomycin, 50 μg/mL
  Growth temperature: 37°C
  Growth strain: DH10B
  Copy number: High Copy
Gene/Insert
  Gene/Insert name: Selectable UAS Response Vector
  Species: Synthetic
  Insert size (bp): 6360
  Cloning method: Restriction Enzyme; 5′ cloning site Unknown (unknown if destroyed)
Terms and licenses: Academic/Nonprofit Terms; Industry Terms: Not Available to Industry
Depositor comments: Terminal Alpha Entry
How to cite: pBlastR-5xUAS-sfGFP-MiniWhite was a gift from Koen Venken (Addgene plasmid # 165910 ; http://n2t.net/addgene:165910 ; RRID:Addgene_165910)
