[The description below was written by a language model from this plasmid's Addgene catalogue record and pLannotate feature annotations shown in this document.]
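Description:
pBlastR-5xUAS-sfGFP-MiniWhite is a synthetic-biology plasmid built on the pColE1_AlphaOmega backbone and designed as a drug-selectable GAL4/UAS response vector for Drosophila transgenesis. In E. coli it replicates at high copy from a ColE1/pUC-type origin and is selected with spectinomycin through the aadA gene. An f1 origin is also annotated. The full sequence is about 9.3 kb, consistent with the roughly 3 kb backbone plus a 6.4 kb insert.

The fly-directed payload has several modules. Five tandem Gal4-binding UAS sites sit upstream of a green fluorescent protein coding sequence. The depositor describes this as sfGFP, although the automated annotation matched it to the related variant oxGFP. The reporter is followed by an SV40 polyadenylation signal, so it is expressed only where GAL4 is supplied. No basal promoter between the UAS sites and the reporter is annotated. A separate cassette places the Bacillus cereus blasticidin S deaminase gene (bsr) under the Drosophila hsp70 promoter with an HSV TK poly(A) signal, which allows transgenic animals to be selected on blasticidin. A mini-white gene, annotated across the sequence origin, provides the conventional eye-colour marker. A φC31 attB site allows integrase-mediated, site-specific insertion into genomic attP docking sites.

The plasmid also carries a GoldenBraid 2.0 Alpha-level entry point. This corresponds to the annotated lacZα fragment and multiple cloning site, flanked by T7 and SP6 promoters. Custom assemblies can be inserted here, and recombinants are identified by blue-white colony screening. The depositor notes this as a terminal Alpha entry. The vector belongs to a toolkit for multiplexed drug-based selection and counterselection in Drosophila.
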