Features (pLannotate 1.2.2; 19 found; start..end, strand, type, name):
   3431..3565    +  polyA_signal   SV40 poly(A) signal: SV40 polyadenylation signal
   3573..4289    -  CDS            oxGFP: oxGFP is a basic (constitutively fluorescent) green fluorescent protein published in 2015, derived from Aequorea victoria.
   4452..4544    -  protein_bind   5X UAS: five tandem copies of the "ScaI site" 17-mer CGGAGTACTGTCCTCCG, an upstream activating sequence (UAS) that efficiently binds yeast Gal4 (Webster et al., 1988; Pfeiffer et al., 2010) GAL4
   4557..4604    -  polyA_signal   HSV TK poly(A) signal: herpes simplex virus thymidine kinase polyadenylation signal (Cole and Stacy, 1985)
   4612..5031    -  CDS            bsr: BSR_BACCE - Experimental evidence at protein level: Swiss-Prot protein existence level 1. Catalyzes the deamination of the cytosine moiety of the antibiotics blasticidin S, cytomycin and acetylblasticidin S. From Bacillus cereus.
   5124..5572    -  promoter       hsp70 promoter: Drosophila melanogaster hsp70Bb promoter
   5600..5669    -  protein_bind   attB: attB site for the φC31 integrase (Groth et al., 2000) phage φC31 integrase
   5721..5811    +  misc_feature   bom (fragment): basis of mobility region from pBR322
   5817..5974    -  CDS            lacZα (fragment): LacZα fragment of β-galactosidase; lacZ fragment
   5977..5995    +  promoter       T7 promoter: promoter for bacteriophage T7 RNA polymerase
   5998..6054    +  misc_feature   MCS: pUC18/19 multiple cloning site
   6061..6079    -  promoter       SP6 promoter: promoter for bacteriophage SP6 RNA polymerase
   6133..6180    -  promoter       EM7 promoter: synthetic bacterial promoter&nbsp
   6204..6659    -  rep_origin     f1 ori (sequence partly withheld): f1 bacteriophage origin of replication; arrow indicates direction of (+) strand synthesis
   6717..7505    -  CDS            aadA: S3AD_ECOLX - Experimental evidence at protein level: Swiss-Prot protein existence level 1. Mediates bacterial resistance to the antibiotics streptomycin and spectinomycin. From Escherichia coli.
   7512..7568    -  CDS            GmR (fragment): gentamycin acetyltransferase; aacC1; confers resistance to gentamycin
   7744..7767    -  promoter       Pc promoter (fragment): intI1 (promoter lies within the coding sequence); class 1 integron promoter
   7973..8561    +  rep_origin     ori: high-copy-number ColE1/pMB1/pBR322/pUC origin of replication
   8668..3352    -  gene           mini-white (across the origin): white; This modified version of the white gene lacks part of the first intron.
>Addgene plasmid #165910 | pBlastR-5xUAS-sfGFP-MiniWhite | addgene full sequence | sequence record 329667 | Addgene NGS Result
CTACTCCTTGCGTCGGGCCCGAAGTCTTAGAGCCAGATATGCGAGCACCCGGAAGCTCACGATGAGAATG
GCCAGACCCACGTAGTCCAGCGGCAGATCGGCGGCGGAGAAGTTAAGTGTCTCCAGGATGACCTTGCCCG
AACTGGGGCACGTGGTGTTCGACGATGTGCAGCTAATTTCGCCCGGCTCCACGTCCGCCCATTGGTTAAT
CAGCAGACCCTCGTTGGCGTAACGGAACCATGAGAGGTACGACAACCATTTGAGGTATACTGGCACCGAG
CCCGAGTTCAAGAAGAAGCCGCCAAAGAGCAGGAATGGTATGATAACCGGCGGACCCACAGACAGCGCCA
TCGAGGTCGAGGAGCTGGCGCAGGATATTAGATATCCGAAGGACGTTGACACATTGGCCACCAGAGTGAC
CAGCGCCAGGCAGTTGAAGAAGTGCAGCACTCCGGCCCGCAGTCCGATCATCGGATAGGCAATCGCCGTG
AAGACCAGTGGCACTGTGAGAAAAAGCGGCAATTCGGCAATCGTTTTGCCCAGAAAGTATGTGTCACAGC
GATAAAGTCGACTTCGGGCCTCCCTCATAAAAACTGGCAGCTCTGAGGTGAACACCTAAATCGAATCGAT
TCATTAGAAAGTTAGTAAATTATTGAAATGCAAATGTATTCTAAACATGACTTACATTTATCGTGGCAAA
GACGTTTTGAAAGGTCATGTTGGTCAGGAAGAGGAAGATGGCTCCGTTGATATTCATCACACCCACTTGC
GTGAGTTGTTGGCCCAAAAAGATGAGGCCAATCAAGATGGCAACCATCTGCAAATTAAAATGTTACTCGC
ATCTCATTAATATTCGCGAGTTAAATGAAATTTATTTATCTTCTGCAAAACTATAAACTATACATCTCAT
TGAAAAAAACTAAGAAGGGTGTGGAATCAGGCAATTCTATCTAAAATCTAGCGAATTTGTTTCCAAGAAT
TGTAAGCGTTATATCATTTGTTTCCACTGGAACCACTCACCGTTGTCTGAATAAGTCGCACTTTTACGAG
GAGTGGTTCCTTGAGCACCGACAGCCAGGATCGCCACAGGACCGCCCGGAACTGCATGAACCAGGTGGCC
TTGTAGGTGTACCCATTCTCCGGCTGCTCCAGTGGCTTCTCCAGATTTTTGGTGGCCAACAACTGCTCCA
TATCCCGGGCTACTTTGCTAATGGCAAAATTGTCGCATATCTTGGCGATCCGATCACGGGACTCGATCTC
CCGTCCGGGCACAACGGCCAACACCTGTACGTAAAAGTCCGCCGGATTGTAGTTGGTAGGACACTGGGCA
CCCACGCTGGATAGGAGTTGAGATGTTATGTAATACTAGATACCCTTAATAAACACATCGAACTCACTAG
GAAAAGAAGTCGACGGCTTCGCTGGGAGTGCCCAAGAAAGCTACCCTGCCCTCGGCCATCAGAAGGATCT
TGTCAAAGAGCTCAAACAGCTCGGAAGACGGCTGATGAATGGTCAGGATGACGGTCTTGCCCTTCTGCGA
CAGCTTCTTCAGCACCTGGACGACGCTGTGGGCGGTAAAGGAGTCCAGTCCGGAGGTGGGCTCATCGCAG
ATCAGAAGCGGCGGATCGGTTAGAGCCTCGGAGGCGAATGCCAGACGCTTCCTTTCTCCGCCGGACAGAC
CTTTCACCCTGCCGGGCACACCGATGATCGTGTGCTGACATTTGCTGAGCGAAAGCTCCTGGATCACCTG
ATCCACGCGGGCCACTCGCTGCCGATAGGTCAGATGTCGTGGCATCCGCACCATGGCTTGGAAAATCAGG
TGTTCCCTGGCCGTTAGGGAGCCGATAAAGAGGTCATCCTGCTGGACATAGGCGCACCTGGCCTGCATCT
CCTTGGCGTCCACAGGTTGGCCATTGAGCAGTCGCATCCCGGATGGCGATACTTGGATGCCCTGCGGCGA
TCGAAAGGCAAGGGCATTCAGCAGGGTCGTCTTTCCGGCACCGGAACTGCCCATCACGGCCAAAAGTTCG
CCCGGATAGGCCACGCCGCAAACTGAGTTTCAAATTGGTAATTGGACCCTTTATTAAGATTTCACACAGA
TCAGCCGACTGCGAATAGAAACTCACCGTTCTTGAGCAAATGTTTCCTGGGCGCCGGTATGTGTCGCTCG
TTGCAGAATAGTCCGCGTGTCCGGTTGACCAGCTGCCGCCATCCGGAGCCCGGCTGATTGACCGCCCCAA
AGATGTCCATATTGTGCCAGGCATAGGTGAGGTTCTCGGCTAGTTGGCCGCTCCCTGAACCGGAGTCCTC
CGGCGGACTGGGTGGCCGGAGCGTGCCGTAGTTTTTGGCCTGCCCGAAGCCCTGGTTAATGCAGCTCTGC
GAAGCCGCTCCGCTGTCACCCTGCAATGATAGGGGATCTCAAATATCAACTACAAGCGTTATGCTCATCT
AACCCCGAACAAAAAGTACCCCGAAGTATCCTACGAAGTAGGTTTATACTTTTATTTATTTTTTGTGCAT
CTAGGATCAGCTTAAAATATCTGGTTGTTATATTTTTTGTAAAAAAGAATATAGTCGAAAATGAATGCCT
TTAGATGTCTTGATCATGATATGATCTCAAAAATTGTCTTATATAGCGAGAACAGCTACCAGAATAATCT
GTTTCGTGTCACTATTTGTTTGTGCAATTGCGGTTTGGGATTTTTGTGGGTCGCAGTTCTCACGCCGCAG
ACAATTTGATGTTGCAATCGCAGTTCCTATAGATCAAGTGAACTTAAGATGTATGCACATGTACTACTCA
CATTGTTCAGATGCTCGGCAGATGGGTGTTTGCTGCCTCCGCGAATTAATAGCTCCTGATCCTCTTGGCC
CATTGCCGGGATTTTTCACACTTTCCCCTGCTTACCCACCCAAAACCAATCACCACCCCAATCACTCAAA
AAACAAACAAAAATAAGAAGCGAGAGGAGTTTTGGCACAGCACTTTGTGTTTAATTGATGGCGTAAACCG
CTTGGAGCTTCGTCACGAAACCGCTGACAAAATGCAACTGAAGGCGGACATTGACGCTACGTAACGCTAC
AAACGGTGGCGAAAGAGATAGCGGACGCAGCGGCGAAAGTGACGGCGATATTTCTGTGGACAGAGAAGGA
GGCAAACAGCGCTGACTTTGAGTGGAATGTCATTTTGAGTGAGAGGTAATCGAAAGAACCTGGTACATCA
AATACCCTTGGATCGAAGTAAATTTAAAACTGATCAGATAAGTTCAATGATATCCAGTGCAGTAAAAAAA
AAAAATGTTTTTTTTATCTACTTTCCGCAAAAATGGGTTTTATTAACTTACATACATACTAGAATTCCTC
CTGACAGCGAAAAAACCTCCCACACCTCCCCCTGAACCTGAAACATAAAATGAATGCAATTGTTGTTGTT
AACTTGTTTATTGCAGCTTATAATGGTTACAAATAAAGCAATAGCATCACAAATTTCACAAATAAAGCAT
TTTTTTCACTGCATTCTAGTTGTGGTTTGTCCAAACTCATCAATGTATCTTATCATGTCTGGATCAAGCT
TACTTGTACAGCTCATCCATGCCCAGGGTGATGCCGGCGGCGGTCACGAACTCCAGCAGCACCATGTGAT
CGCGCTTCTCGTTGGGGTCCTTGGACAGCACGCTCTGGGTGCTCAGGTAGTGGTTATCGGGCAGCAGCAC
TGGGCCGTCGCCGATGGGGGTGTTCTGCTGGTAGTGATCGGCCAGCTGCACGGAGCCATCCTCCACATTG
TGGCGGATCTTGAAGTTGGCCTTGATGCCGTTCTTCTGCTTATCGGCGGTGATGTACACGTTGTGGCTGT
TGAAGTTGTACTCCAGCTTGTGGCCCAGGATGTTGCCATCCTCCTTGAAATCGATGCCCTTCAGCTCGAT
GCGGTTCACCAGGGTATCGCCCTCGAACTTCACCTCGGCGCGGGTCTTGTAGGTGCCGTCATCCTTGAAG
CTGATGGTGCGCTCCTGCACGTAGCCCTCGGGCATGGCGCTCTTGAAGAAATCGTGCTGCTTCATGTGAT
CGGGGTAGCGGCTGAAGCACTGCACGCCGTAGGTCAGGGTGGTCACCAGGGTGGGCCAGGGCACGGGCAG
CTTGCCGGTGGTGCAGATGAACTTCAGGGTCAGCTTGCCGTTGGTGGCGTCGCCCTCGCCCTCGCCGCGC
ACGCTGAACTTGTGGCCGTTCACGTCGCCATCCAGCTCCACCAGGATGGGCACCACGCCGGTGAACAGCT
CCTCGCCCTTGGACACCATTTGGTTTGGTATGCGTCTTGTGATTCAAAGTTGGCTTATTCAAAGGATATT
AACGAAGGCAGCGGCACGTCTGCTCGGCTCGAACATTCATTCACAACTGATGCTCTCAGCCACCCCGCGC
CCTTTTATACCGCTGCGCTCGATCCCCGGGCGAGCTCGGGACGGAGGACAGTACTCCGCTCGGAGGACAG
TACTCCGCTCGGAGGACAGTACTCCGCTCGGAGGACAGTACTCCGCTCGGAGGACAGTACTCCGCTCCTG
ACAGCGGAACAAACGACCCAACACCCGTGCGTTTTATTCTGTCTTTTTATTGCCAAGCTTAGTTACGGGT
ATACTTCAGGGGAATCAGTTCCTCAATGGTGGTCTTGACCAGCTTGCCGTTCATCTCAATCAGCACGAAG
CAATCGGGGGCGTAATCGCTAATCAGCTCACGGCACATTCCACACGGGGACACGACACGGATGCTACGGT
CCACCTCATCGGAGTATGGGTGACGCACGGCCACAATGGTATCAAAATCCTTCTGGCCGTTGCTCACGGC
ACTGCCAATGGCAATGGCCTCGGCACACACGGTCACGCGTCCGATGTAGGCCTCAATGTGCACGGCACTG
ATAATCTCGCCCGTCTTGGTGCGAATGGCAGCTCCCACGTGGTGCTTGTTATCCTCGTAGAGCATCGTAA
TCTTCTCGGTAGCCACCTCCACCAGTTCCAGGTCCTGCTGGCTGATGTTGAAGGTTTTCATTTTGTTTTC
CTCCTTATGTTAAGCTTACTCAGTTATTATATCATAAATATCTGTGTCAAGAATAAACTCCCACATGGAT
TCGAGTATTGAGTGTTCTCTTCTTGTATTCAATAATTACTTCTTGGCAGATTTCAGTAGTTGCAGTTGAT
TTACTTGGTTGCTGGTTACTTTTAATTGATTCACTTTAACTTGCACTTTACTGCAGATTGTTTAGCTTGT
TCAGCTGCGCTTGTTTATTTGCTTAGCTTTCGCTTAGCGACGTGTTCACTTTGCTTGTTTGAATTGAATT
GTCGCTCCGTAGACGAAGCGCCTCTATTTATACTCCGGCGCTCTTTTCGCGAACATTCGAGGCGCGCTCT
CTCGAACCAACGAGAGCAGTATGCCGTTTACTGTGTGACAGAGTGAGAGAGCATTAGTGCAGAGAGGGAG
CGACCCAAAAAGAAAAGAGAGAATAACGAATAACGGCCAGAGAAATTTCTCGAGTTTTCTTTCTGCCAAA
CAAATGACCTACCACAATAACCAGTTTGTTTTGGGATTCTAGCTCCTGACAGCGCATCATGATGGACCAG
ATGGGTGAGGTGGAGTACGCGCCCGGGGAGCCCAAGGGCACGCCCTGGCACCCGCACCGCGGCTTCGAGA
CAGTGACCTACATCGTCGACCAATTCCTCCCTGGGATCCGGAGAGAGACCCTATGCGGCATCAGAGCAGA
TTGTACTGAGAGTGCACCATATGCGGTGTGAAATACCGCACAGATGCGTAAGGAGAAAATACCGCATCAG
GCGTCATTCGCCATTCAGGCTGCGCAACTGTTGGGAAGGGCGATCGGTGCGGGCCTCTTCGCTATTACGC
CAGCTGGCGAAAGGGGGATGTGCTGCAAGGCGATTAAGTTGGGTAACGCCAGGGTTTTCCCAGTCACGAC
GTTGTAAAACGACGGCCAGTGAATTGTAATACGACTCACTATAGGGCGAATTCGAGCTCGGTACCCGGGG
ATCCTCTAGAGTCGACCTGCAGGCATGCAAGCTTGAGTATTCTATAGTGTCACCTAAATAGCTTGGCGTA
ATCATGGTCATGATCTGCCTCCTGGGTTTAGTTCCTCACCTTGTCGTATTATACTATGCCGATATACTAT
GCCGATGATTAATTGTCAACAGGGGTCTCTCGCTGATCCGTTAAAATTGTAAGCGTTAATATTTTGTTAA
AATTCGCGTTAAATTTTTGTTAAATCAGCTCATTTTTTAACCAATAGGCCGAAATCGGCAAAATCCCTTA
TAAATCAAAAGAATAGACCGAGATAGGGT
[37 nt withheld, positions 6330-6366]
AAAGAACGTGGACTCCAACGTCAAAGGGCGAAAAACCGTCTATCAGGGCGCTGGCCCACTACGTGAACCA
TCACCCT
[91 nt withheld, positions 6444-6534]
G
[125 nt withheld, positions 6536-6660]
ACATGAAGTTTTAAATCAATCTAAAGTATATATGTGTAACATTGGTCTAGTGATTATTTGCCGACTACCT
TGGTGATCTCGCCTTTCACGTAGTGGACAAATTCTTCCAACTGATCTGCGCGCGAGGCCAAACGATCTTC
TTCTTGTCCAAGATAAGCCTGTCTAGCTTCAAGTATGACGGGCTGATACTGGGCCGGCAGGCGCTCCATT
GCCCAGTCGGCAGCTACATCCTTCGGCGCGATTTTGCCGGTTACTGCGCTGTACCAAATGCGGGACAACG
TAAGCACTACATTTCGCTCATCGCCAGCCCAGTCGGGCGGCGAGTTCCATAGCGTTAAGGTTTCATTTAG
CGCCTCAAATAGATCCTGTTCAGGAACCGGATCAAAGAGTTCCTCCGCCGCTGGACCTACCAAGGCAACG
CTATGTTCTCTTGCTTTTGTCAGCAAGATAGCCAGATCAATGTCGATCGTGGCTGGCTCGAAGATACCTG
CAAGAATGTCATTGCGCTGCCATTCTCCAAATTGCAGTTCGCGCTTAGCTGGATAACGCCACGGAATGAT
GTCGTCGTGCACAACAATGGTGACTTCTACAGCGCGGAGAATCTCGCTCTCTCCAGGGGAAGCCGAAGTT
TCCAAAAGGTCGTTGATCAAAGCTCGCCGCGTTGTTTCATCAAGCCTTACGGTCACCGTAACCAGCAAAT
CAATATCACTGTGTGGCTTCAGGCCGCCATCCACTGCGGAGCCGTACAAATGTACGGCCAGCAACGTCGG
TTCGAGATGGCGCTCGATGACGCCAACTACCTCTGATAGTTGAGTCGATACTTCGGCGATCACCGCTTCC
CTCATAATGTTTAACTTTGTTTTAGGGCGACTGCCCTGCTGCGTAACATCGTTGCTGCTCCATAACATCA
AACATCGACCCACGGCGTAACGCGCTTGCTGCTTGGATGCCCGAGGCATAGACTGTACCCCAAAAAAACA
GTCATAACAAGCCATGAAAACCGCCACTGCGCCGTTACCACCGCTGCGTTCGGTCAAGGTTCTGGACCAG
TTGCGTGAGCGCATACGCTACTTGCATTACAGCTTACGAACCGAACAGGCTTATGTCCACTGGGTTCGTG
CCTTCATCCGTTTCCACGGTGTGCGTCACCCGGCAACCTTGGGTAGCAGCGAAGTCGAGGCATTTCTGTC
CTGGCTGGTCACAAAAGGATCTAGGTGAAGATCCTTTTTGATAATCTCATGACCAAAATCCCTTAACGTG
AGTTTTCGTTCCACTGAGCGTCAGACCCCGTAGAAAAGATCAAAGGATCTTCTTGAGATCCTTTTTTTCT
GCGCGTAATCTGCTGCTTGCAAACAAAAAAACCACCGCTACCAGCGGTGGTTTGTTTGCCGGATCAAGAG
CTACCAACTCTTTTTCCGAAGGTAACTGGCTTCAGCAGAGCGCAGATACCAAATACTGTTCTTCTAGTGT
AGCCGTAGTTAGGCCACCACTTCAAGAACTCTGTAGCACCGCCTACATACCTCGCTCTGCTAATCCTGTT
ACCAGTGGCTGCTGCCAGTGGCGATAAGTCGTGTCTTACCGGGTTGGACTCAAGACGATAGTTACCGGAT
AAGGCGCAGCGGTCGGGCTGAACGGGGGGTTCGTGCACACAGCCCAGCTTGGAGCGAACGACCTACACCG
AACTGAGATACCTACAGCGTGAGCTATGAGAAAGCGCCACGCTTCCCGAAGGGAGAAAGGCGGACAGGTA
TCCGGTAAGCGGCAGGGTCGGAACAGGAGAGCGCACGAGGGAGCTTCCAGGGGGAAACGCCTGGTATCTT
TATAGTCCTGTCGGGTTTCGCCACCTCTGACTTGAGCGTCGATTTTTGTGATGCTCGTCAGGGGGGCGGA
GCCTATGGAAAAACGCCAGCAACGCGGCCTTTTTACGGTTCCTGGCCTTTTGCTGGCCTTTTGCTCACAT
GTTCTTTCCTGCGTTATCCCCTGATTCTGTGGATAACCGTGTCAAGCGATGCATCTACACAAGGAACAAA
CACTGGATGTCACTTTCAGTTCAAATTGTAACGCTAATCACTCCGAACAGGTCACAAAAAATTACCTTAA
AAAGTCATAATATTAAATTAGAATAAATATAGCTGTGAGGGAAATATATACAAATATATTGGAGCAAATA
AATTGTACATACAAATATTTATTACTAATTTCTATTGAGCCGAAATGAACCACTCGGAACCATTTGAGCG
AACCGAATCGCGCGGAACTAACGACAGTCGCTCCAAGGTCGTCGAACAAAAGGTGAATGTGTTGCGGAGA
GCGGGTGGGAGACAGCGAAAGAGCAACTACGAAACGTGGTGTGGTGGAGGTGAATTATGAAGAGGGCGCG
CGATTTGAAAAGTATGTATATAAAAAATATATCCCGGTGTTTTATGTAGCGATAAACGAGTTTTTGATGT
AAGGTATGCAGGTGTGTAAGTCTTTTGGTTAGAAGACAAATCCAAAGTCTACTTGTGGGGATGTTCGAAG
GGGAAATACTTGTATTCTATAGGTCATATCTTGTTTTTATTGGCACAAATATAATTACATTAGCTTTTTG
AGGGGGCAATAAACAGTAAACACGATGGTAATAATGGTAAAAAAAAAAAACAAGCAGTTATTTCGGATAT
ATGTCGG
